Addgene plasmid #71739: pG1AK-sfGFP
Purpose: Modular shuttle vector for Geobacillus and E. coli
Depositing lab: Tom Ellis. Depositing organization: Imperial College London. Publication: The Geobacillus Plasmid Set: A Modular Toolkit for Thermophile Engineering. Reeve B, Martinez-Klimova E, de Jonghe J, Leak DJ, Ellis T. ACS Synth Biol. 2016 Jul 1. 10.1021/acssynbio.5b00298 PubMed 27332993.
Backbone
  Vector backbone: pG1AK
  Backbone size w/o insert (bp): 4719
  Total vector size (bp): 5650
  Vector type: Bacterial Expression, Synthetic Biology ; Shuttle Vector
Growth in bacteria
  Bacterial resistance: Ampicillin and Kanamycin, 100 & 50 μg/mL
  Growth temperature: 37°C
  Growth strain: DH5alpha
  Copy number: High Copy
Gene/Insert
  Gene/Insert name: sfGFP (alt name: super folder Green Fluorescent Protein)
  Insert size (bp): 720
  Promoter: pRplsWT
  Cloning method: Gibson Cloning
  Sequencing primers: 5′ -; 3′ AGCGGATAACAATTTCACACAGGA
Resource information
  A portion of this plasmid was derived from a plasmid made by: The Leak lab, (Department of Biology & Biochemistry, University of Bath). Part of these plasmids are from pUCG18.
Terms and licenses: Academic/Nonprofit Terms; Industry Terms: Not Available to Industry
Depositor comments: Plasmid from the Geobacillus plasmid set - a modular shuttle vector toolkit for thermophile metabolic engineering
How to cite: pG1AK-sfGFP was a gift from Tom Ellis (Addgene plasmid # 71739 ; http://n2t.net/addgene:71739 ; RRID:Addgene_71739)
