[The description below was written by a language model from this plasmid's Addgene catalogue record and pLannotate feature annotations shown in this document.]
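Description:
pG1AK-sfGFP is a 5,650 bp modular shuttle vector from the Geobacillus plasmid set, a synthetic-biology toolkit for engineering thermophiles, built to move between E. coli and Geobacillus. It consists of the 4,719 bp pG1AK backbone, part of which derives from the earlier shuttle plasmid pUCG18, with a reporter cassette added by Gibson assembly. In E. coli it is maintained at high copy from a ColE1/pUC-type origin and selected through β-lactamase (AmpR) expressed from its own bla promoter. A second marker, knt, encodes a kanamycin nucleotidyltransferase of Bacillus origin that inactivates kanamycin; in a shuttle vector of this kind it presumably serves for selection in the Gram-positive host, although the record lists only the two resistances without assigning them to hosts. The annotation does not identify a Geobacillus replication origin. A stretch of roughly 1.5 kb between the AmpR promoter and knt carries no annotated features and may hold that function, but the record does not confirm this.

The payload is superfolder GFP, a robustly folding GFP variant, placed under the promoter recorded as pRplsWT. The short fragment matching Geobacillus kaustophilus trmD just upstream of the sfGFP coding sequence probably reflects the native genomic region from which this promoter was taken, although this is an inference. Remnants of pUC-style lac regulatory sequence (lac promoter, operator, CAP binding site and a lacI fragment) lie on the opposite strand near the start of the sequence record and appear to be backbone carry-over rather than part of the reporter's control. The construct serves as a fluorescent reporter member of the toolkit, suitable for checking transformation and gene expression in Geobacillus and as a template for swapping in other modular parts.
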