Features (pLannotate 1.2.2; 10 found; start..end, strand, type, name):
     38..54      -  protein_bind   lac operator: The lac repressor binds to the lac operator to inhibit transcription in E. coli. This inhibition can be relieved by adding lactose or isopropyl-β-D-thiogalactopyranoside (IPTG). lac repressor encoded by lacI
     62..92      -  promoter       lac promoter: promoter for the E. coli lac operon
    107..128     -  protein_bind   CAP binding site: CAP binding activates transcription in the presence of cAMP. E. coli catabolite activator protein
    141..233     -  CDS            lacI (fragment): lac repressor; lacI; The lac repressor binds to the lac operator to inhibit transcription in E. coli. This inhibition can be relieved by adding lactose or isopropyl-β-D-thiogalactopyranoside (IPTG).
    416..1004    -  rep_origin     ori: high-copy-number ColE1/pMB1/pBR322/pUC origin of replication
   1198..2058    -  CDS            AmpR: β-lactamase; bla; confers resistance to ampicillin, carbenicillin, and related antibiotics
   2059..2163    -  promoter       AmpR promoter: bla
   3745..4500    +  CDS            knt: KANU_BACSP - Also known as kan. Experimental evidence at protein level: Swiss-Prot protein existence level 1. Inactivates the antibiotic kanamycin by catalyzing the transfer of a nucleotidyl group from nucleoside triphosphates such as ATP to the 4'-hydroxyl group of the aminoglycoside. From Bacillus sp.
   4634..4744    +  CDS            trmD (fragment): TRMD_GEOKA - Protein inferred from homology: Swiss-Prot protein existence level 3. Specifically methylates guanosine-37 in various tRNAs. From Geobacillus kaustophilus (strain HTA426).
   4874..5587    +  CDS            superfolder GFP: GFP variant that folds robustly even when fused to poorly folded proteins (Pédelacq et al., 2006)
>Addgene plasmid #71739 | pG1AK-sfGFP | depositor full sequence | sequence record 130138 | pG1AK-sfGFP sequence 5650 bps
AAATGTAATCATGGTCATAGCTGTTTCCTGTGTGAAATTGTTATCCGCTCACAATTCCACACAACATACG
AGCCGGAAGCATAAAGTGTAAAGCCTGGGGTGCCTAATGAGTGAGCTAACTCACATTAATTGCGTTGCGC
TCACTGCCCGCTTTCCAGTCGGGAAACCTGTCGTGCCAGCTGCATTAATGAATCGGCCAACGCGCGGGGA
GAGGCGGTTTGCGTATTGGGCGCTCTTCCGCTTCCTCGCTCACTGACTCGCTGCGCTCGGTCGTTCGGCT
GCGGCGAGCGGTATCAGCTCACTCAAAGGCGGTAATACGGTTATCCACAGAATCAGGGGATAACGCAGGA
AAGAACATGTGAGCAAAAGGCCAGCAAAAGGCCAGGAACCGTAAAAAGGCCGCGTTGCTGGCGTTTTTCC
ATAGGCTCCGCCCCCCTGACGAGCATCACAAAAATCGACGCTCAAGTCAGAGGTGGCGAAACCCGACAGG
ACTATAAAGATACCAGGCGTTTCCCCCTGGAAGCTCCCTCGTGCGCTCTCCTGTTCCGACCCTGCCGCTT
ACCGGATACCTGTCCGCCTTTCTCCCTTCGGGAAGCGTGGCGCTTTCTCATAGCTCACGCTGTAGGTATC
TCAGTTCGGTGTAGGTCGTTCGCTCCAAGCTGGGCTGTGTGCACGAACCCCCCGTTCAGCCCGACCGCTG
CGCCTTATCCGGTAACTATCGTCTTGAGTCCAACCCGGTAAGACACGACTTATCGCCACTGGCAGCAGCC
ACTGGTAACAGGATTAGCAGAGCGAGGTATGTAGGCGGTGCTACAGAGTTCTTGAAGTGGTGGCCTAACT
ACGGCTACACTAGAAGAACAGTATTTGGTATCTGCGCTCTGCTGAAGCCAGTTACCTTCGGAAAAAGAGT
TGGTAGCTCTTGATCCGGCAAACAAACCACCGCTGGTAGCGGTGGTTTTTTTGTTTGCAAGCAGCAGATT
ACGCGCAGAAAAAAAGGATCTCAAGAAGATCCTTTGATCTTTTCTACGGGGTCTGACGCTCAGTGGAACG
AAAACTCACGTTAAGGGATTTTGGTCATGAGATTATCAAAAAGGATCTTCACCTAGATCCTTTTAAATTA
AAAATGAAGTTTTAAATCAATCTAAAGTATATATGAGTAAACTTGGTCTGACAGTTACCAATGGCCGGCC
CTGACAGTTACCAATGCTTAATCAGTGAGGCACCTATCTCAGCGATCTGTCTATTTCGTTCATCCATAGT
TGCCTGACTCCCCGTCGTGTAGATAACTACGATACGGGAGGGCTTACCATCTGGCCCCAGTGCTGCAATG
ATACCGCGAGACCCACGCTCACCGGCTCCAGATTTATCAGCAATAAACCAGCCAGCCGGAAGGGCCGAGC
GCAGAAGTGGTCCTGCAACTTTATCCGCCTCCATCCAGTCTATTAATTGTTGCCGGGAAGCTAGAGTAAG
TAGTTCGCCAGTTAATAGTTTGCGCAACGTTGTTGCCATTGCTACAGGCATCGTGGTGTCACGCTCGTCG
TTTGGTATGGCTTCATTCAGCTCCGGTTCCCAACGATCAAGGCGAGTTACATGATCCCCCATGTTGTGCA
AAAAAGCGGTTAGCTCCTTCGGTCCTCCGATCGTTGTCAGAAGTAAGTTGGCCGCAGTGTTATCACTCAT
GGTTATGGCAGCACTGCATAATTCTCTTACTGTCATGCCATCCGTAAGATGCTTTTCTGTGACTGGTGAG
TACTCAACCAAGTCATTCTGAGAATAGTGTATGCGGCGACCGAGTTGCTCTTGCCCGGCGTCAATACGGG
ATAATACCGCGCCACATAGCAGAACTTTAAAAGTGCTCATCATTGGAAAACGTTCTTCGGGGCGAAAACT
CTCAAGGATCTTACCGCTGTTGAGATCCAGTTCGATGTAACCCACTCGTGCACCCAACTGATCTTCAGCA
TCTTTTACTTTCACCAGCGTTTCTGGGTGAGCAAAAACAGGAAGGCAAAATGCCGCAAAAAAGGGAATAA
GGGCGACACGGAAATGTTGAATACTCATACTCTTCCTTTTTCAATATTATTGAAGCATTTATCAGGGTTA
TTGTCTCATGAGCGGATACATATTTGAATGTATTTAGAAAAATAAACAAATAGGGGTTCCGCGCACATTT
CCCCGAAAAGTGCCACCTGACGTCTAAGAAACCATTATTATCATGACATTAACCTATAAAAATAGGCGTA
TCACGAGGCCGCGGCCGCCTGTCGAGAATTTTTGGAAAATAGACCTTGTCGCGACTCGAAGATTAGTAGT
ACAATAGAGACAACATAACAGAACGGGACAAAATAGAAGAGCTTCCGAAGCGTGTGTAAGTGGTGCTCCC
AACACCGTTCGCCGTACTCGCCCTACGGCAAACACCTGCTCGAAAGCTCTTGTGTTAACATATTTATGCC
TTGTCTTCATTTTAATGCATAGATATGTTGAATGCAAGAGCGAAACGCTTGGAAATTTTCGTTTTTCCTC
CGATGAGAGCGTGTTTGCCTGCGTATTAATGTACGGCAACGCGCTCTTTTGTTTGTCCCGAAAAATTCGG
GAGAAACGGGAGGAGAACGGAAATGTACATAATCACTAGCGAACAATTCACGCAACTGAAAGAAATCGAG
AGAGTCACAGATTTCGTTTATAAACGCCGTAAGATTAAAAATGAGCTGATGGAGCGTATCGCCGACGCAT
TAGGCCGCAAGTTCCGCAAAGCGCAAAAAACAACGCGCGTCATCGACGAAATTGTTTGGCTCGCAACAGA
CCGCGGTTTTTCGTTCCCAGGGCGCGAAACGCTTGCCAAAAAGTTAGGCGTGTCCTTGCCGACTGTTGAT
CGTGCTACTCGCATGCTCAAAGACTCGGGCGAAGTCGTCGTTTGCTATCGTGAGAATCCGAATAGTAACG
GACCTAAAACGCCTGTATTCATTTTCCGGAGCCATGCAAATTTCGAGCGTATTGCAGCCGTTTTAAACTT
GCGTGACAACGAAGCTGATAAAGTAGAAAACGCCGAAAAGCCTACGGAATCAAGCGATTTAGCGCGTAAA
ACGGACGCTACCATTAGTTCACCAGTTGAAAAACATGACGATATTAATAAATTAATAGACAATACACATC
CGTTGGATAAAATTGTAAAATACGTCACTATTAAAGTGAACGAAGTGCAGAAGCGTCATCCTTACGGCAT
TCGATATCTATCCGCATACATAAACAAAACACTCGACGACCTAATGCAACGTGCAAAAGCGAAGGTCAAA
GCCGAAAAAGCTCGCGCCCAACAACGCAAACAAGCCGACTATCAACCGACCGCGACCGGCTTAATTTGGT
ACGACTTCACGGCGGACACAAGCGCCAGCCAGCCGACAAGCCAGCGCAAGCCAGCGTTTGACAGCGAAGA
CATGTTTGCGCCGTTATTGCAGGCTGTTGCACGAATTAAGGGCGTTGAGGTGTGACACACTCGTTTTAAG
GCGTCTAACAGGCGCGTAGAGACGTCTTTAAGTCGGGGGAATATTAAAAATTCCACGCCTCCTAAAACGC
GATATACGCCGATTATGAGTTTAAACGAAGATTAGATGCTATAATTGTTATTAAAAGGATTGAAGGATGC
TTAGGAAGACGAGTTATTAATAGCTGAATAAGAACGGTGCTCTCCAAATATTCTTATTTAGAAAAGCAAA
TCTAAAATTATCTGAAAAGGGAATGAGAATAGTGAATGGACCAATAATAATGACTAGAGAAGAAAGAATG
AAGATTGTTCATGAAATTAAGGAACGAATATTGGATAAATATGGGGATGATGTTAAGGCTATTGGTGTTT
ATGGCTCTCTTGGTCGTCAGACTGATGGGCCCTATTCGGATATTGAGATGATGTGTGTCATGTCAACAGA
GGAAGCAGAGTTCAGCCATGAATGGACAACCGGTGAGTGGAAGGTGGAAGTGAATTTTTATAGCGAAGAG
ATTCTACTAGATTATGCATCTCAGGTGGAATCAGATTGGCCGCTTACACATGGTCAATTTTTCTCTATTT
TGCCGATTTATGATTCAGGTGGATACTTAGAGAAAGTGTATCAAACTGCTAAATCGGTAGAAGCCCAAAA
GTTCCACGATGCGATTTGTGCCCTTATCGTAGAAGAGCTGTTTGAATATGCAGGCAAATGGCGTAATATT
CGTGTGCAAGGACCGACAACATTTCTACCATCCTTGACTGTACAGGTAGCAATGGCAGGTGCCATGTTGA
TTGGTCTGCATCATCGCATCTGTTATACGACGAGCGCTTCGGTCTTAACTGAAGCAGTTAAGCAATCAGA
TCTTCCTTCAGGTTATGACCATCTGTGCCAGTTCGTAATGTCTGGTCAACTTTCCGACTCTGAGAAACTT
CTGGAATCGCTAGAGAATTTCTGGAATGGGATTCAGGAGTGGACAGAACGACACGGATATATAGTGGATG
TGTCAAAACGCATACCATTTTGATAAGGCGCGCCTCTACGGACCGAGTATTCAACAAACGGGCCAGTTTG
TTGAAATCGTTAATTAAGCGTACTAGTCCTAGGCTAGCTGATACCAGGTCAGTCCCGGGACAGGTCGACC
TCGAGTACGCCTGCAGGAACAATCGTTAAAGCGGACGTTTTTGCGCCGCCCGGATTTGCTTGAAAACTAC
CCGCTGACAGAAAAGCAAAAACGATGGATCGAAGAGTGGAAAAAAGAAAAACAGTAGCTATTGCGCATGA
TACAAGTTTATGCTACTATATTCCTTGTGCAACTTAAGCGATTTGCTTAAGCGAGGAAAACGATGTTCCG
CTGCAATGATGAAAAAGCATTGTCTAGATAAGGAGTGATTCGAATGCGTAAAGGCGAAGAGCTGTTCACT
GGTGTCGTCCCTATTCTGGTGGAACTGGATGGTGATGTCAACGGTCATAAGTTTTCCGTGCGTGGCGAGG
GTGAAGGTGACGCAACTAATGGTAAACTGACGCTGAAGTTCATCTGTACTACTGGTAAACTGCCGGTACC
TTGGCCGACTCTGGTAACGACGCTGACTTATGGTGTTCAGTGCTTTGCTCGTTATCCGGACCATATGAAG
CAGCATGACTTCTTCAAGTCCGCCATGCCGGAAGGCTATGTGCAGGAACGCACGATTTCCTTTAAGGATG
ACGGCACGTACAAAACGCGTGCGGAAGTGAAATTTGAAGGCGATACCCTGGTAAACCGCATTGAGCTGAA
AGGCATTGACTTTAAAGAAGACGGCAATATCCTGGGCCATAAGCTGGAATACAATTTTAACAGCCACAAT
GTTTACATCACCGCCGATAAACAAAAAAATGGCATTAAAGCGAATTTTAAAATTCGCCACAACGTGGAGG
ATGGCAGCGTGCAGCTGGCTGATCACTACCAGCAAAACACTCCAATCGGTGATGGTCCTGTTCTGCTGCC
AGACAATCACTATCTGAGCACGCAAAGCGTTCTGTCTAAAGATCCGAACGAGAAACGCGATCATATGGTT
CTGCTGGAGTTCGTAACCGCAGCGGGCATCACGCATGGTATGGATGAACTGTACAAATGATAAGAGCTCA
ATTTCGCGCCCCGAAAGGGGCGTTTTTTTGCGAAGCCTAAGGTATCATTT
