>Addgene plasmid #71739 | pG1AK-sfGFP | addgene partial sequence | sequence record 134900 | pBRforEco 5'-AATAGGCGTATCACGAGGC-3'
CTTGTCGCGACTCGAAGATTAGTAGTACAATAGAGACAACATAACAGAACGGGACAAAATAGAAGAGCTT
CCGAAGCGTGTGTAAGTGGTGCTCCCAACACCGTTCGCCGTACTCGCCCTACGGCAAACACCTGCTCGAA
AGCTCTTGTGTTAACATATTTATGCCTTGTCTTCATTTTAATGCATAGATATGTTGAATGCAAGAGCGAA
ACGCTTGGAAATTTTCGTTTTTCCTCCGATGAGAGCGTGTTTGCCTGCGTATTAATGTACGGCAACGCGC
TCTTTTGTTTGTCCCGAAAAATTCGGGAGAAACGGGAGGAGAACGGAAATGTACATAATCACTAGCGAAC
AATTCACGCAACTGAAAGAAATCGAGAGAGTCACAGATTTCGTTTATAAACGCCGTAAGATTAAAAATGA
GCTGATGGAGCGTATCGCCGACGCATTAGGCCGCAAGTTCCGCAAAGCGCAAAAAACAACGCGCGTCATC
GACGAAATTGTTTGGCTCGCAACAGACCGCGGTTTTTCGTTCCCAGGGCGCGAAACGCTTGCCAAAAAGT
TAGGCGTGTCCTTGCCGACTGTTGATCGTGCTACTCGCATGCTCAAAGACTCGGGCGAAGTCGTCGTTTG
CTATCGTGAGAATCCGAATAGTAACGGACCTAAAACGCCTGTATTCATTTTCCGGAGCCATGCAAATTTC
GAGCGTATTGCAGCCGTTT
