>Addgene plasmid #71739 | pG1AK-sfGFP | addgene partial sequence | sequence record 135063 | M13-Rev 5'-CAGGAAACAGCTATGACC-3'
ACGCCCCTTTCGGGGCGCGAAATTGAGCTCTTATCATTTGTACAGTTCATCCATACCATGCGTGATGCCC
GCTGCGGTTACGAACTCCAGCAGAACCATATGATCGCGTTTCTCGTTCGGATCTTTAGACAGAACGCTTT
GCGTGCTCAGATAGTGATTGTCTGGCAGCAGAACAGGACCATCACCGATTGGAGTGTTTTGCTGGTAGTG
ATCAGCCAGCTGCACGCTGCCATCCTCCACGTTGTGGCGAATTTTAAAATTCGCTTTAATGCCATTTTTT
TGTTTATCGGCGGTGATGTAAACATTGTGGCTGTTAAAATTGTATTCCAGCTTATGGCCCAGGATATTGC
CGTCTTCTTTAAAGTCAATGCCTTTCAGCTCAATGCGGTTTACCAGGGTATCGCCTTCAAATTTCACTTC
CGCACGCGTTTTGTACGTGCCGTCATCCTTAAAGGAAATCGTGCGTTCCTGCACATAGCCTTCCGGCATG
GCGGACTTGAAGAAGTCATGCTGCTTCATATGGTCCGGATAACGAGCAAAGCACTGAACACCATAAGTCA
GCGTCGTTACCAGAGTCGGCCAAGGTACCGGCAGTTTACCAGTAGTACAGATGAACTTCAGCGTCAGTTT
ACCATTAGTTGCGTCACCTTCACCCTCGCCACGCACGGAAAACTTATGACCGTTGACATCACCATCCAGT
TCCACCAGAATAGGGACGACACCAGTGAACAGCTCTTCGCCTTTACGCATTCGAATCACTCCTTATCTAG
ACAATGCTTTTTCATCATTGCAGCG
