>Addgene plasmid #71739 | pG1AK-sfGFP | addgene partial sequence | sequence record 135065 | MoCloR 5'-gccacctgacgtctaagaaacc-3'
ATAGGCGTATCACGAGGCCGCGGCCGCCTGTCGAGAATTTTTGGAAAATAGACCTTGTCGCGACTCGAAG
ATTAGTAGTACAATAGAGACAACATAACAGAACGGGACAAAATAGAAGAGCTTCCGAAGCGTGTGTAAGT
GGTGCTCCCAACACCGTTCGCCGTACTCGCCCTACGGCAAACACCTGCTCGAAAGCTCTTGTGTTAACAT
ATTTATGCCTTGTCTTCATTTTAATGCATAGATATGTTGAATGCAAGAGCGAAACGCTTGGAAATTTTCG
TTTTTCCTCCGATGAGAGCGTGTTTGCCTGCGTATTAATGTACGGCAACGCGCTCTTTTGTTTGTCCCGA
AAAATTCGGGAGAAACGGGAGGAGAACGGAAATGTACATAATCACTAGCGAACAATTCACGCAACTGAAA
GAAATCGAGAGAGTCACAGATTTCGTTTATAAACGCCGTAAGATTAAAAATGAGCTGATGGAGCGTATCG
CCGACGCATTAGGCCGCAAGTTCCGCAAAGCGCAAAAAACAACGCGCGTCATCGACGAAATTGTTTGGCT
CGCAACAGACCGCGGTTTTTCGTTCCCAGGGCGCGAAACGCTTGCCAAAAAGTTAGGCGTGTCCTTGCCG
ACTGTTGATCGTGCTACTCGCATGCTCAAAGACTCGGGCGAAGTCGTCGTTTGCTATCGTGAGAATCCGA
ATAGTAACGGACCTAAAACGCCTGTATTCATTTTCCGGAGCCATGCA
